Addgene plasmid #172473: pPB_Cdc42-TomKat-sensor-CAAX
Purpose: Piggybac vector for mammalian expression of TomKat (tdTomato-tdKatushka) FRET sensor for Cdc42 activity anchored to the membrane with the polybasic and CAAX motif from Kras.
Depositing lab: Sean R Collins. Depositing organization: University of California, Davis. Publication: Optogenetic control of receptors reveals distinct roles for actin- and Cdc42-dependent negative signals in chemotactic signal processing. Bell GRR, Rincon E, Akdogan E, Collins SR. Nat Commun. 2021 Nov 16;12(1):6148. doi: 10.1038/s41467-021-26371-z. PubMed 34785668.
Backbone
  Vector backbone: pPB
  Backbone size w/o insert (bp): 6785
  Total vector size (bp): 10943
  Vector type: Mammalian Expression ; Piggybac transposon
  Selectable markers: Blasticidin
Growth in bacteria
  Bacterial resistance: Ampicillin, 100 μg/mL
  Growth temperature: 30°C
  Growth strain: NEB Stable
  Copy number: Unknown
Gene/Insert
  Gene/Insert name: tdKatushka2-PBD(Pak1)-EVlinker-Cdc42-tdTomato-CAAX (alt name: Cdc42 TomKat sensor)
  Species: Synthetic
  Insert size (bp): 4158
  Promoter: CAG
  Tag / fusion protein: polybasic and CAAX motif from Kras (C terminal on insert); tdTomato; tdKatushka2
  Cloning method: Gibson Cloning
  Sequencing primers: 5′ cttctggcgtgtgaccg; 3′ CCTCACATTGCCAAAAGACG
Resource information
  A portion of this plasmid was derived from a plasmid made by: This sensor is a modified version of a sensor originally developed by Michiyuki Matsuda's lab.
Terms and licenses: Academic/Nonprofit Terms; Industry Terms: Not Available to Industry
Depositor comments: This sensor is based on the design of the Matsuda lab (https://www.ncbi.nlm.nih.gov/pubmed/21976697) but modified to use tdTomato as the FRET donor and tdKatushka as the FRET acceptor. The tdKatushka2 was originally cloned by Michael Davidson's lab (Addgene plasmid #56049).
How to cite: pPB_Cdc42-TomKat-sensor-CAAX was a gift from Sean R Collins (Addgene plasmid # 172473 ; http://n2t.net/addgene:172473 ; RRID:Addgene_172473)
