[The description below was written by a language model from this plasmid's Addgene catalogue record and pLannotate feature annotations shown in this document.]
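Description:
pPB_Cdc42-TomKat-sensor-CAAX is a roughly 10.9 kb piggyBac transposon plasmid for mammalian expression of a red-shifted FRET biosensor reporting Cdc42 activity. It is propagated in E. coli through a high-copy ColE1/pUC-type origin with ampicillin resistance (AmpR), and the backbone also carries an f1 origin plus pBluescript-like remnants (lacZα fragment, lac promoter/operator elements, T7 and T3 promoters). The automated feature table does not annotate the piggyBac terminal repeats, although the catalogue entry defines the vector as a piggyBac transposon. In such vectors, a separately supplied transposase mobilises the cassette into the host genome.

Expression is driven by the CAG promoter, annotated as the CMV enhancer, chicken β-actin promoter and chimeric intron. The single-chain synthetic sensor reads, in order, tdKatushka2 (two tandem Katushka2-type copies joined by a short linker), the Cdc42/Rac-binding domain of Pak1, a long flexible EV linker, Cdc42, tdTomato, and a C-terminal polybasic and CAAX motif from K-Ras that anchors the protein to the membrane. In this design, which is adapted from an earlier intramolecular sensor architecture, tdTomato serves as the FRET donor and tdKatushka2 as the acceptor. Binding of activated Cdc42 to the Pak1 domain is expected to change the conformation and therefore the FRET signal. Downstream, an EMCV IRES links translation of the blasticidin deaminase gene (bsr) to the same transcript, which ends at a bGH polyadenylation signal, so blasticidin selects for cells expressing the sensor. The associated work concerns chemotactic signalling studied with optogenetic control of receptors.
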