Features (pLannotate 1.2.2; 28 found; start..end, strand, type, name):
     30..458     -  rep_origin     f1 ori (sequence partly withheld): f1 bacteriophage origin of replication; arrow indicates direction of (+) strand synthesis
    463..618     -  CDS            lacZα (fragment): LacZα fragment of β-galactosidase; lacZ fragment
    626..644     +  promoter       T7 promoter: promoter for bacteriophage T7 RNA polymerase
   1011..1390    +  enhancer       CMV enhancer: human cytomegalovirus immediate early enhancer
   1392..1667    +  promoter       chicken β-actin promoter: No description available
   1668..2684    +  intron         chimeric intron: chimera between introns from chicken β-actin and rabbit β-globin
   2771..3475    +  CDS            Katushka2S: Katushka2S is a basic (constitutively fluorescent) red fluorescent protein published in 2015, derived from Entacmaea quadricolor. It is reported to be a very rapidly-maturing dimer with moderate acid sensitivity.
   3473..3548    +  CDS            TDsmURFP (fragment): monomeric tandem dimer of a small ultra-red fluorescent protein derived from a cyanobacterial phycobiliprotein (Rodriguez et al., 2016)
   3545..4249    +  CDS            Katushka2S: Katushka2S is a basic (constitutively fluorescent) red fluorescent protein published in 2015, derived from Entacmaea quadricolor. It is reported to be a very rapidly-maturing dimer with moderate acid sensitivity.
   4256..4504    +  CDS            PAK1 (fragment): PAK1_BOVIN - Experimental evidence at protein level: Swiss-Prot protein existence level 1. Protein kinase involved in intracellular signaling pathways downstream of integrins and receptor-type kinases that plays an important role in cytoskeleton dynamics, in cell adhesion, migration, proliferation, apoptosis, mitosis, and in vesicle-mediated transport processes. Can directly phosphorylate BAD and protects cells against apoptosis. Activated by interaction with CDC42 and RAC1. Functions as GTPase effector that links the Rho-related GTPases CDC42 and RAC1 to the JNK MAP kinase pathway. Phosphoryl
   4868..5373    +  CDS            Cdc42 (fragment): human Rho family small GTPase Cdc42
   5405..6832    +  CDS            tdTomato: tdTomato is a basic (constitutively fluorescent) orange fluorescent protein published in 2004, derived from Discosoma sp.. It is reported to be a somewhat slowly-maturing tandem dimer with low acid sensitivity.
   6866..6928    +  CDS            K-Ras (fragment): human small GTPase proto-oncoprotein
   7003..7564    +  misc_feature   IRES: internal ribosome entry site (IRES) of the encephalomyocarditis virus (EMCV)
   7573..7992    +  CDS            bsr: BSR_BACCE - Experimental evidence at protein level: Swiss-Prot protein existence level 1. Catalyzes the deamination of the cytosine moiety of the antibiotics blasticidin S, cytomycin and acetylblasticidin S. From Bacillus cereus.
   8041..8265    +  polyA_signal   bGH poly(A) signal: bovine growth hormone polyadenylation signal
   8334..8356    -  protein_bind   lac operator (fragment): The lac repressor binds to the lac operator to inhibit transcription in E. coli. This inhibition can be relieved by adding lactose or isopropyl-β-D-thiogalactopyranoside (IPTG). lac repressor encoded by lacI
   8360..8390    -  promoter       lac promoter: promoter for the E. coli lac operon
   8405..8426    -  protein_bind   CAP binding site: CAP binding activates transcription in the presence of cAMP. E. coli catabolite activator protein
   8439..8478    -  CDS            lacI (fragment): lac repressor; lacI; The lac repressor binds to the lac operator to inhibit transcription in E. coli. This inhibition can be relieved by adding lactose or isopropyl-β-D-thiogalactopyranoside (IPTG).
   8763..8781    -  promoter       T3 promoter: promoter for bacteriophage T3 RNA polymerase
   8824..8846    -  protein_bind   lac operator (fragment): The lac repressor binds to the lac operator to inhibit transcription in E. coli. This inhibition can be relieved by adding lactose or isopropyl-β-D-thiogalactopyranoside (IPTG). lac repressor encoded by lacI
   8850..8880    -  promoter       lac promoter: promoter for the E. coli lac operon
   8895..8916    -  protein_bind   CAP binding site: CAP binding activates transcription in the presence of cAMP. E. coli catabolite activator protein
   8929..9021    -  CDS            lacI (fragment): lac repressor; lacI; The lac repressor binds to the lac operator to inhibit transcription in E. coli. This inhibition can be relieved by adding lactose or isopropyl-β-D-thiogalactopyranoside (IPTG).
   9204..9792    -  rep_origin     ori: high-copy-number ColE1/pMB1/pBR322/pUC origin of replication
   9963..10823   -  CDS            AmpR: β-lactamase; bla; confers resistance to ampicillin, carbenicillin, and related antibiotics
  10824..10928   -  promoter       AmpR promoter: bla
>Addgene plasmid #172473 | pPB_Cdc42-TomKat-sensor-CAAX | addgene full sequence | sequence record 342817 | Addgene NGS Result
CTAAATTGTAAGCGTTAATATTTTGTTAAAATTCGCGTTAAATTTTTGTTAAATCAGCTCATTTTTTAAC
CAATAGGCCGAAATCGGCAAAATCCCTTATAAATCAAAAGAATAGACCGAGATAGGGT
[37 nt withheld, positions 129-165]
AAAGAACGTGGACTCCAACGTCAAAGG
[49 nt withheld, positions 193-241]
T
[91 nt withheld, positions 243-333]
G
[124 nt withheld, positions 335-458]
CCCATTCGCCATTCAGGCTGCGCAACTGTTGGGAAGGGCGATCGGTGCGGGCCTCTTCGCTATTACGCCA
GCTGGCGAAAGGGGGATGTGCTGCAAGGCGATTAAGTTGGGTAACGCCAGGGTTTTCCCAGTCACGACGT
TGTAAAACGACGGCCAGTGAGCGCGCGTAATACGACTCACTATAGGGCGAATTGGGGCGCGCCATTCTAG
ATTAACCCTAGAAAGATAGTCTGCGTAAAATTGACGCATGCATTCTTGAAATATTGCTCTCTCTTTCTAA
ATAGCGCGAATCCGTCGCTGTGCATTTAGGACATCTCAGTCGCCGCTTGGAGCTCCCGTGAGGCGTGCTT
GTCAATGCGGTAAGTGTCACTGATTTTGAACTATAACGACCGCGTGAGTCAAAATGACGCATGATTATCT
TTTACGTGACTTTTAAGATTTAACTCATACGATAATTATATTGTTATTTCATGTTCTACTTACGTGATAA
CTTATTATATATATATTTTCTTGTTATAGATATCAACTAGAATGCTAGCATGGGCCCATCTCGACATTGA
TTATTGACTAGTTATTAATAGTAATCAATTACGGGGTCATTAGTTCATAGCCCATATATGGAGTTCCGCG
TTACATAACTTACGGTAAATGGCCCGCCTGGCTGACCGCCCAACGACCCCCGCCCATTGACGTCAATAAT
GACGTATGTTCCCATAGTAACGCCAATAGGGACTTTCCATTGACGTCAATGGGTGGAGTATTTACGGTAA
ACTGCCCACTTGGCAGTACATCAAGTGTATCATATGCCAAGTACGCCCCCTATTGACGTCAATGACGGTA
AATGGCCCGCCTGGCATTATGCCCAGTACATGACCTTATGGGACTTTCCTACTTGGCAGTACATCTACGT
ATTAGTCATCGCTATTACCATGGTCGAGGTGAGCCCCACGTTCTGCTTCACTCTCCCCATCTCCCCCCCC
TCCCCACCCCCAATTTTGTATTTATTTATTTTTTAATTATTTTGTGCAGCGATGGGGGSGGGGGGGGGGG
GGGSGCGCGCCAGGCGGGGCGGGGCGGGGCGAGGGGCGGGGCGGGGCGAGGCGGAGAGGTGCGGCGGCAG
CCAATCAGAGCGGCGCGCTCCGAAAGTTTCCTTTTATGGCGAGGCGGCGGCGGCGGCGGCCCTATAAAAA
GCGAAGCGCGCGGCGGGCGGGAGTCGCTGCGCGCTGCCTTCGCCCCGTGCCCCGCTCCGCCGCCGCCTCG
CGCCGCCCGCCCCGGCTCTGACTGACCGCGTTACTCCCACAGGTGAGCGGGCGGGACGGCCCTTCTCCTC
CGGGCTGTAATTAGCGCTTGGTTTAATGACGGCTTGTTTCTTTTCTGTGGCTGCGTGAAAGCCTTGAGGG
GCTCCGGGAGGGCCCTTTGTGCGGGGGGAGCGGCTCGGGGGGTGCGTGCGTGTGTGTGTGCGTGGGGAGC
GCCGCGTGCGGCTCCGCGCTGCCCGGCGGCTGTGAGCGCTGCGGGCGCGGCGCGGGGCTTTGTGCGCTCC
GCAGTGTGCGCGAGGGGAGCGCGGCCGGGGGCGGTGCCCCGCGGTGCGGGGGGGGCTGCGAGGGGAACAA
AGGCTGCGTGCGGGGTGTGTGCGTGGGGGGGTGAGCAGGGGGTGTGGGCGCGTCGGTCGGGCTGCAACCC
CCCCTGCACCCCCCTCCCCGAGTTGCTGAGCACGGCCCGGCTTCGGGTGCGGGGCTCCGTACGGGGCGTG
GCGCGGGGCTCGCCGTGCCGGGCGGGGGGTGGCGGCAGGTGGGGGTGCCGGGCGGGGCGGGGCCGCCTCG
GGCCGGGGAGGGCTCGGGGGAGGGGCGCGGCGGCCCCCGGAGCGCCGGCGGCTGTCGAGGCGCGGCGAGC
CGCAGCCATTGCCTTTTATGGTAATCGTGCGAGAGGGCGCAGGGACTTCCTTTGTCCCAAATCTGTGCGG
AGCCGAAATCTGGGAGGCGCCGCCGCACCCCCTCTAGCGGGCGCGGGGCGAAGCGGTGCGGCGCCGGCAG
GAAGGAAATGGGCGGGGAGGGCCTTCGTGCGTCGCCGCGCCGCCGTCCCCTTCTCCCTCTCCAGCCTCGG
GGCTGTCCGCGGGGGGACGGCTGCCTTCGGGGGGGACGGGGCAGGGCGGGGTTCGGCTTCTGGCGTGTGA
CCGGCGGCTCTAGAGCCTCTGCTAACCATGTTCATGCCTTCTTCTTTTTCCTACAGCTCCTGGGCAACGT
GCTGGTTATTGTGCTGTCTCATCATTTTGGCAAAGAATTGGGATCCGTCCGCTAGCGCTACCGGTCGCCA
CCATGGTGGGTGAGGATAGCGTGCTGATCACCGAGAACATGCACATGAAACTGTACATGGAGGGCACCGT
GAACGACCACCACTTCAAGTGCACATCCGAGGGCGAAGGCAAGCCCTACGAGGGCACCCAGACCATGAAG
ATCAAGGTGGTCGAGGGCGGCCCTCTCCCCTTCGCCTTCGACATCCTGGCTACCAGCTTCATGTACGGCA
GCAAAACCTTTATCAACCACACCCAGGGCATCCCCGACTTCTTTAAGCAGTCCTTCCCTGAGGGCTTCAC
ATGGGAGAGGATCACCACATACGAAGACGGGGGCGTGCTGACCGCTACCCAGGACACCAGCCTCCAGAAC
GGCTGCCTCATCTACAACGTCAAGATCAACGGGGTGAACTTCCCATCCAACGGCCCTGTGATGCAGAAGA
AAACACTCGGCTGGGAGGCCAGCACCGAGATGCTGTACCCCGCTGACAGCGGCCTGAGAGGCCATGCCCA
GATGGCCCTGAAGCTCGTGGGCGGGGGCTACCTGCACTGCTCCCTCAAGACCACATACAGATCCAAGAAA
CCCGCTAAGAACCTCAAGATGCCCGGCTTCTACTTCGTGGACAGGAGACTGGAAAGAATCAAGGAGGCCG
ACAAAGAGACCTACGTCGAGCAGCACGAGATGGCTGTGGCCAGGTACTGCGACCTGCCTAGCAAACTGGG
GCACAGCGGGCATGGCACCGGCAGCACCGGCAGCGGCAGCTCCGGTACCGCCTCCTCCGAGGACAACAAC
ATGGCCATGGTGGGTGAGGATAGCGTGCTGATCACCGAGAACATGCACATGAAACTGTACATGGAGGGCA
CCGTGAACGACCACCACTTCAAGTGCACATCCGAGGGCGAAGGCAAGCCCTACGAGGGCACCCAGACCAT
GAAGATCAAGGTGGTCGAGGGCGGCCCTCTCCCCTTCGCCTTCGACATCCTGGCTACCAGCTTCATGTAC
GGCAGCAAAACCTTTATCAACCACACCCAGGGCATCCCCGACTTCTTTAAGCAGTCCTTCCCTGAGGGCT
TCACATGGGAGAGGATCACCACATACGAAGACGGGGGCGTGCTGACCGCTACCCAGGACACCAGCCTCCA
GAACGGCTGCCTCATCTACAACGTCAAGATCAACGGGGTGAACTTCCCATCCAACGGCCCTGTGATGCAG
AAGAAAACACTCGGCTGGGAGGCCAGCACCGAGATGCTGTACCCCGCTGACAGCGGCCTGAGAGGCCATG
CCCAGATGGCCCTGAAGCTCGTGGGCGGGGGCTACCTGCACTGCTCCCTCAAGACCACATACAGATCCAA
GAAACCCGCTAAGAACCTCAAGATGCCCGGCTTCTACTTCGTGGACAGGAGGCTGGAAAGAATCAAGGAG
GCCGACAAAGAGACCTACGTCGAGCAGCACGAGATGGCTGTGGCCAGGTACTGCGACCTGCCTAGCAAAC
TGGGGCACAGCCTCGAGAAAGAGAAAGAGCGGCCAGAGATTTCTCTCCCTTCAGATTTTGAACACACAAT
TCATGTCGGTTTTGATGCTGTCACAGGGGAGTTTACGGGAATGCCAGAGCAGTGGGCCCGCTTGCTTCAG
ACATCAAATATCACTAAGTCGGAGCAGAAGAAAAACCCGCAGGCTGTTCTGGATGTGTTGGAGTTTTACA
ACTCGAAGAAGACATCCAACAGCCAGAAATACATGAGCTTTACAGATAAGTCAGCTTCCGGAGGAACCAG
TGCTGGTGGTAGTGCTGGTGGTAGTGCTGGTGGTAGTGCTGGTGGTAGTGCTGGTGGTTCCGGCAGTGCT
GGTGGTAGTGCTGGTGGTAGTACCAGTGCTGGTGGTAGTGCTGGTGGTAGTGCTGGTGGTAGTGCTGGTG
GTAGTGCTGGTGGTTCCGGCAGTGCTGGTGGTAGTGCTGGTGGTAGTACCAGTGCTGGTGGTAGTGCTGG
TGGTAGTGCTGGTGGTAGTGCTGGTGGTAGTGCTGGTGGTTCCGGCAGTGCTGGTGGTAGTGCTGGTGGT
AGTACCAGTGCTGGTGGTAGTGCTGGTGGTAGTGCTGGTGGTAGTGCTGGTGGTAGTGCTGGTGGTACCC
AGACAATTAAGTGTGTTGTTGTGGGCGATGGTGCTGTTGGTAAAACATGTCTCCTGATATCCTACACAAC
AAACAAATTTCCATCGGAATATGTACCGACTGTTTTTGACAACTATGCAGTCACAGTTATGATTGGTGGA
GAACCATATACTCTTGGACTTTTTGATACTGCAGGGCAAGAGGATTATGACAGATTACGACCGCTGAGTT
ATCCACAAACAGATGTATTTCTAGTCTGTTTTTCAGTGGTCTCTCCATCTTCATTTGAAAACGTGAAAGA
AAAGTGGGTGCCTGAGATAACTCACCACTGTCCAAAGACTCCTTTCTTGCTTGTTGGGACTCAAATTGAT
CTCAGAGATGACCCCTCTACTATTGAGAAACTTGCCAAGAACAAACAGAAGCCTATCACTCCAGAGACTG
CTGAAAAGCTGGCCCGTGACCTGAAGGCTGTCAAGTATGTGGAGTGTTCTGCACTTACACAGAGAGGTCT
GAAGAATGTGTTTGATGAGGCTATCCTAGCTGCCGGCGGCCGCTCAATGGTGAGCAAGGGCGAGGAGGTC
ATCAAAGAGTTCATGCGCTTCAAGGTGCGCATGGAGGGCTCCATGAACGGCCACGAGTTCGAGATCGAGG
GCGAGGGCGAGGGCCGCCCCTACGAGGGCACCCAGACCGCCAAGCTGAAGGTGACCAAGGGCGGCCCCCT
GCCCTTCGCCTGGGACATCCTGTCCCCCCAGTTCATGTACGGCTCCAAGGCGTACGTGAAGCACCCCGCC
GACATCCCCGATTACAAGAAGCTGTCCTTCCCCGAGGGCTTCAAGTGGGAGCGCGTGATGAACTTCGAGG
ACGGCGGTCTGGTGACCGTGACCCAGGACTCCTCCCTGCAGGACGGCACGCTGATCTACAAGGTGAAGAT
GCGCGGCACCAACTTCCCCCCCGACGGCCCCGTAATGCAGAAGAAGACCATGGGCTGGGAGGCCTCCACC
GAGCGCCTGTACCCCCGCGACGGCGTGCTGAAGGGCGAGATCCACCAGGCCCTGAAGCTGAAGGACGGCG
GCCACTACCTGGTGGAGTTCAAGACCATCTACATGGCCAAGAAGCCCGTGCAACTGCCCGGCTACTACTA
CGTGGACACCAAGCTGGACATCACCTCCCACAACGAGGACTACACCATCGTGGAACAGTACGAGCGCTCC
GAGGGCCGCCACCACCTGTTCCTGGGGCATGGCACCGGCAGCACCGGCAGCGGCAGCTCCGGCACCGCCT
CCTCCGAGGACAACAACATGGCCGTCATCAAAGAGTTCATGCGCTTCAAGGTGCGCATGGAGGGCTCCAT
GAACGGCCACGAGTTCGAGATCGAGGGCGAGGGCGAGGGCCGCCCCTACGAGGGCACCCAGACCGCCAAG
CTGAAGGTGACCAAGGGCGGCCCCCTGCCCTTCGCCTGGGACATCCTGTCCCCCCAGTTCATGTACGGCT
CCAAGGCGTACGTGAAGCACCCCGCCGACATCCCCGATTACAAGAAGCTGTCCTTCCCCGAGGGCTTCAA
GTGGGAGCGCGTGATGAACTTCGAGGACGGCGGTCTGGTGACCGTGACCCAGGACTCCTCCCTGCAGGAC
GGCACGCTGATCTACAAGGTGAAGATGCGCGGCACCAACTTCCCCCCCGACGGCCCCGTAATGCAGAAGA
AGACCATGGGCTGGGAGGCCTCCACCGAGCGCCTGTACCCCCGCGACGGCGTGCTGAAGGGCGAGATCCA
CCAGGCCCTGAAGCTGAAGGACGGCGGCCACTACCTGGTGGAGTTCAAGACCATCTACATGGCCAAGAAG
CCCGTGCAACTGCCCGGCTACTACTACGTGGACACCAAGCTGGACATCACCTCCCACAACGAGGACTACA
CCATCGTGGAACAGTACGAGCGCTCCGAGGGCCGCCACCACCTGTTCCTGTACGGCATGGACGAGCTGTA
CAAGGGAGCGACTCTGGATCCAGATCATGAATTCTGCAAGATGAGCAAAGATGGTAAAAAGAAGAAAAAG
AAGTCAAAGACAAAGTGTGTAATTATGTAAGTCGACGGGCCGCGGTAACAATTGTTAACTAACTTAAGCT
AGCAACGGTTTCCCTCTAGCGGGATCAATTCCGCCCCCCCCCCCTAACGTTACTGGCCGAAGCCGCTTGG
AATAAGGCCGGTGTGCGTTTGTCTATATGTTATTTTCCACCATATTGCCGTCTTTTGGCAATGTGAGGGC
CCGGAAACCTGGCCCTGTCTTCTTGACGAGCATTCCTAGGGGTCTTTCCCCTCTCGCCAAAGGAATGCAA
GGTCTGTTGAATGTCGTGAAGGAAGCAGTTCCTCTGGAAGCTTCTTGAAGACAAACAACGTCTGTAGCGA
CCCTTTGCAGGCAGCGGAACCCCCCACCTGGCGACAGGTGCCTCTGCGGCCAAAAGCCACGTGTATAAGA
TACACCTGCAAAGGCGGCACAACCCCAGTGCCACGTTGTGAGTTGGATAGTTGTGGAAAGAGTCAAATGG
CTCTCCTCAAGCGTATTCAACAAGGGGCTGAAGGATGCCCAGAAGGTACCCCATTGTATGGGATCTGATC
TGGGGCCTCGGTGCACATGCTTTACATGTGTTTAGTCGAGGTTAAAAAAACGTCTAGGCCCCCCGAACCA
CGGGGACGTGGTTTTCCTTTGAAAAACACGATAATACCATGGTCATGAAAACATTTAACATTTCTCAACA
AGATCTAGAATTAGTAGAAGTAGCGACAGAGAAGATTACAATGCTTTATGAGGATAATAAACATCATGTG
GGAGCGGCAATTCGTACGAAAACAGGAGAAATCATTTCGGCAGTACATATTGAAGCGTATATAGGACGAG
TAACTGTTTGTGCAGAAGCCATTGCGATTGGTAGTGCAGTTTCGAATGGACAAAAGGATTTTGACACGAT
TGTAGCTGTTAGACACCCTTATTCTGACGAAGTAGATAGAAGTATTCGAGTGGTAAGTCCTTGTGGTATG
TGTAGGGAGTTGATTTCAGACTATGCACCAGATTGTTTTGTGTTAATAGAAATGAATGGCAAGTTAGTCA
AAACTACGATTGAAGAACTCATTCCACTCAAATATACCCGAAATTAAAAGTCGAGATGCATCGATGATCT
AGAGCTCGCTGATCAGCCTCGACTGTGCCTTCTAGTTGCCAGCCATCTGTTGTTTGCCCCTCCCCCGTGC
CTTCCTTGACCCTGGAAGGTGCCACTCCCACTGTCCTTTCCTAATAAAATGAGGAAATTGCATCGCATTG
TCTGAGTAGGTGTCATTCTATTCTGGGGGGTGGGGTGGGGCAGGACAGCAAGGGGGAGGATTGGGAAGAC
AATAGCAGGCATGCTGGGGATGCGGTGGGCTCTATGGCTTCTGAGGCGGAAAGAACCTGCAGCCCAAGCT
TGGCGTAATCATGGTCATAGCTGTTTCCTGTGTGAAATTGTTATCCGCTCACAATTCCACACAACATACG
AGCCGGAAGCATAAAGTGTAAAGCCTGGGGTGCCTAATGAGTGAGCTAACTCACATTAATTGCGTTGCGC
TCACTGCCCGCTTTCCAGTCGGGAAACCTGTCGTGCCAGCGGATCTTAAAAGTTTTGTTACTTTATAGAA
GAAATTTTGAGTTTTTGTTTTTTTTTAATAAATAAATAAACATAAATAAATTGTTTGTTGAATTTATTAT
TAGTATGTAAGTGTAAATATAATAAAACTTAATATCTATTCAAATTAATAAATAAACCTCGATATACAGA
CCGATAAAACACATGCGTCAATTTTACGCATGATTATCTTTAACGTACGTCACAATATGATTATCTTTCT
AGGGTTAATCTAGTATACGCGTTTAATTAATCCAGCTTTTGTTCCCTTTAGTGAGGGTTAATTGCGCGCT
TGGCGTAATCATGGTCATAGCTGTTTCCTGTGTGAAATTGTTATCCGCTCACAATTCCACACAACATACG
AGCCGGAAGCATAAAGTGTAAAGCCTGGGGTGCCTAATGAGTGAGCTAACTCACATTAATTGCGTTGCGC
TCACTGCCCGCTTTCCAGTCGGGAAACCTGTCGTGCCAGCTGCATTAATGAATCGGCCAACGCGCGGGGA
GAGGCGGTTTGCGTATTGGGCGCTCTTCCGCTTCCTCGCTCACTGACTCGCTGCGCTCGGTCGTTCGGCT
GCGGCGAGCGGTATCAGCTCACTCAAAGGCGGTAATACGGTTATCCACAGAATCAGGGGATAACGCAGGA
AAGAACATGTGAGCAAAAGGCCAGCAAAAGGCCAGGAACCGTAAAAAGGCCGCGTTGCTGGCGTTTTTCC
ATAGGCTCCGCCCCCCTGACGAGCATCACAAAAATCGACGCTCAAGTCAGAGGTGGCGAAACCCGACAGG
ACTATAAAGATACCAGGCGTTTCCCCCTGGAAGCTCCCTCGTGCGCTCTCCTGTTCCGACCCTGCCGCTT
ACCGGATACCTGTCCGCCTTTCTCCCTTCGGGAAGCGTGGCGCTTTCTCATAGCTCACGCTGTAGGTATC
TCAGTTCGGTGTAGGTCGTTCGCTCCAAGCTGGGCTGTGTGCACGAACCCCCCGTTCAGCCCGACCGCTG
CGCCTTATCCGGTAACTATCGTCTTGAGTCCAACCCGGTAAGACACGACTTATCGCCACTGGCAGCAGCC
ACTGGTAACAGGATTAGCAGAGCGAGGTATGTAGGCGGTGCTACAGAGTTCTTGAAGTGGTGGCCTAACT
ACGGCTACACTAGAAGAACAGTATTTGGTATCTGCGCTCTGCTGAAGCCAGTTACCTTCGGAAAAAGAGT
TGGTAGCTCTTGATCCGGCAAACAAACCACCGCTGGTAGCGGTGGTTTTTTTGTTTGCAAGCAGCAGATT
ACGCGCAGAAAAAAAGGATCTCAAGAAGATCCTTTGATCTTTTCTACGGGGTCTGACGCTCAGTGGAACG
AAAACTCACGTTAAGGGATTTTGGTCATGAGATTATCAAAAAGGATCTTCACCTAGATCCTTTTAAATTA
AAAATGAAGTTTTAAATCAATCTAAAGTATATATGAGTAAACTTGGTCTGACAGTTACCAATGCTTAATC
AGTGAGGCACCTATCTCAGCGATCTGTCTATTTCGTTCATCCATAGTTGCCTGACTCCCCGTCGTGTAGA
TAACTACGATACGGGAGGGCTTACCATCTGGCCCCAGTGCTGCAATGATACCGCGAGACCCACGCTCACC
GGCTCCAGATTTATCAGCAATAAACCAGCCAGCCGGAAGGGCCGAGCGCAGAAGTGGTCCTGCAACTTTA
TCCGCCTCCATCCAGTCTATTAATTGTTGCCGGGAAGCTAGAGTAAGTAGTTCGCCAGTTAATAGTTTGC
GCAACGTTGTTGCCATTGCTACAGGCATCGTGGTGTCACGCTCGTCGTTTGGTATGGCTTCATTCAGCTC
CGGTTCCCAACGATCAAGGCGAGTTACATGATCCCCCATGTTGTGCAAAAAAGCGGTTAGCTCCTTCGGT
CCTCCGATCGTTGTCAGAAGTAAGTTGGCCGCAGTGTTATCACTCATGGTTATGGCAGCACTGCATAATT
CTCTTACTGTCATGCCATCCGTAAGATGCTTTTCTGTGACTGGTGAGTACTCAACCAAGTCATTCTGAGA
ATAGTGTATGCGGCGACCGAGTTGCTCTTGCCCGGCGTCAATACGGGATAATACCGCGCCACATAGCAGA
ACTTTAAAAGTGCTCATCATTGGAAAACGTTCTTCGGGGCGAAAACTCTCAAGGATCTTACCGCTGTTGA
GATCCAGTTCGATGTAACCCACTCGTGCACCCAACTGATCTTCAGCATCTTTTACTTTCACCAGCGTTTC
TGGGTGAGCAAAAACAGGAAGGCAAAATGCCGCAAAAAAGGGAATAAGGGCGACACGGAAATGTTGAATA
CTCATACTCTTCCTTTTTCAATATTATTGAAGCATTTATCAGGGTTATTGTCTCATGAGCGGATACATAT
TTGAATGTATTTAGAAAAATAAACAAATAGGGGTTCCGCGCACATTTCCCCGAAAAGTGCCAC
